>Addgene plasmid #70914 | pFOSGE_COF2F08 | depositor partial sequence | sequence record 126856 | insert
ATGACAGACTCTCTGGAGTACAACGACATAAACGCCGAAGTGCGCGGAGTCTTGTGTTCCGGACGCCTAA
AGATGACCGAGCAGAACATCATCTTCAAGAACACCAAGACCGGCAAGGTGGAGCAGATCTCGGCAGAGGA
CATAGACCTGATCAATTCGCAGAAGTTCGTGGGCACCTGGGGACTGAGGGTGTTCACCAAAGGCGGCGTG
CTCCACCGCTTCACCGGATTCCGCGACAGCGAGCACGAGAAGCTGGGCAAGTTTATCAAGGCTGCCTACT
CGCAGGAGATGGTCGAGAAGGAGATGTGCGTCAAGGGCTGGAACTGGGGCACCGCCCGCTTCATGGGCTC
CGTCCTGAGCTTCGACAAGGAGTCGAAGACCATCTTCGAGGTGCCGCTGTCGCACGTTTCGCAGTGCGTG
ACCGGCAAGAACGAGGTCACCCTGGAGTTCCACCAAAACGACGATGCGCCCGTGGGTCTACTGGAGATGC
GGTTCCACATACCCGCCGTGGAGTCGGCCGAGGAGGATCCGGTAGACAAGTTCCACCAGAACGTAATGAG
CAAGGCCTCGGTCATCTCGGCTTCGGGCGAGTCCATCGCCATTTTCAGAGAGATCCAGATCCTCACGCCT
CGCGGTCGCTATGACATCAAGATCTTCTCGACCTTCTTCCAGCTGCACGGCAAGACGTTCGACTACAAGA
TTCCCATGGACTCGGTGCTGCGGCTCTTCATGCTGCCCCACAAAGACAGTCGACAGATGTTCTTTGTGCT
CTCCTTGGATCCGCCCATCAAGCAGGGACAAACGCGTTACCACTACCTGGTCCTGCTGTTTGCTCCCGAT
GAGGAGACCACCATTGAGCTGCCATTCTCGGAAGCCGAGTTGCGAGACAAGTACGAGGGCAAGCTGGAGA
AAGAGATCTCCGGGCCGGTGTACGAGGTGATGGGCAAAGTGATGAAGGTGCTGATCGGTCGAAAAATTAC
CGGACCCGGTAACTTTATCGGACACTCTGGCACGGCTGCAGTGGGCTGCTCGTTCAAGGCTGCAGCTGGA
TATCTGTATCCCCTGGAGCGAGGATTCATCTATATCCACAAGCCACCGCTGCATATCCGCTTTGAGGAGA
TTAGTTCTGTGAACTTTGCCCGCAGCGGCGGATCCACGCGATCTTTCGACTTCGAAGTGACGCTCAAGAA
CGGAACTGTTCACATCTTCTCCTCCATCGAGAAGGAGGAGTATGCCAAGCTCTTCGACTACATCACACAG
AAGAAGTTGCATGTCAGCAACATGGGCAAGGACAAGAGCGGCTACAAGGACGTGGACTTTGGTGATTCGG
ACAACGAGAACGAACCAGATGCCTATCTGGCTCGCCTCAAGGCTGAGGCGAGGGAAAAGGAGGAGGACGA
CGACGATGGCGACTCGGATGAAGAGTCCACGGATGAGGACTTCAAGCCCAACGAGAACGAGTCCGATGTG
GCCGAGGAGTATGACAGCAACGTGGAGAGTGATTCGGACGATGACAGCGATGCTAGTGGCGGCGGAGGCG
ACAGCGACGGCGCCAAGAAAAAGAAGGAGAAGAAGTCCGAGAAGAAAGAGAAAAAGGAGAAAAAACACAA
GGAGAAGGAGAGAACAAAGAAACCCTCCAAGAAGAAGAAGGACTCTGGCAAACCCAAGCGCGCCACCACC
GCTTTCATGCTCTGGCTGAACGACACGCGCGAGAGCATCAAGAGGGAAAATCCGGGCATAAAGGTTACCG
AGATCGCCAAGAAGGGCGGCGAGATGTGGAAGGAGCTGAAGGACAAGTCCAAGTGGGAGGATGCGGCGGC
CAAGGACAAGCAGCGCTACCACGACGAGATGCGCAACTACAAGCCTGAAGCGGGCGGTGACAGCGACAAC
GAGAAGGGTGGAAAGTCCTCCAAGAAGCGCAAGACGGAGCCTTCTCCATCCAAGAAGGCGAATACCTCGG
GCAGCGGCTTCAAGAGCAAGGAGTACATTTCGGACGACGACTCCACCAGCTCCGACGACGAGAAGGACAA
CGAGCCTGCCAAGAAGAAGAGCAAGCCCCCATCCGACGGCGATGCCAAGAAGAAAAAGGCCAAGAGCGAG
AGCGAACCGGAGGAGAGCGAGGAGGACAGCAATGCCAGCGATGAGGATGAGGAAGATGAGGCCAGTGAT
