>Addgene plasmid #70914 | pFOSGE_COF2F08 | addgene partial sequence | sequence record 130331 | M13-Rev 5'-CAGGAAACAGCTATGACC-3'
ATTTTATTTTGACTGATAGTGACCTGTTCGTTGCAACAAATTGATAAGCAATGCTTTCTTATAATGCCAA
CTTTGTACAAGAAAGCTGGGTCATCACTGGCCTCATCTTCCTCATCCTCATCGCTGGCATTGCTGTCCTC
CTCGCTCTCCTCCGGTTCGCTCTCGCTCTTGGCCTTTTTCTTCTTGGCATCGCCGTCGGATGGGGGCTTG
CTCTTCTTCTTGGCAGGCTCGTTGTCCTTCTCG
