[The description below was written by a language model from this plasmid's Addgene catalogue record.]
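Description:
pFOSGE_COF2F08 is a Gateway entry clone built on the commercial pDONR221 donor backbone and carrying the Drosophila melanogaster gene Ssrp (CG4817, also known as dSSRP1), with the insert recorded as about 2.2 kb and linked to the transcript FBtr0072242. It is a bacterial propagation plasmid, maintained at high copy in standard E. coli cloning strains under kanamycin selection. The insert was introduced by Gateway recombination; in a pDONR221-derived entry clone this normally replaces the donor vector's counter-selectable cassette and leaves the insert flanked by attL recombination sites. M13 forward and reverse primer sites on either side of the insert are listed for sequence verification. No feature table is supplied with the record, so the exact boundaries of the insert, the presence or absence of a stop codon, and any added tags are not stated.

As an entry vector, the plasmid has no recorded promoter for expressing the insert in eukaryotic cells and is not meant to be an expression construct itself. Its role is to serve as a shuttle source: an LR recombination reaction transfers the Ssrp sequence into any compatible destination vector, which then supplies the promoter, fusion partners and host-specific elements. The clone name and the associated publication, a study of how transcriptional regulators fall into groups with context-dependent regulatory functions, suggest it belongs to a larger collection of fly transcription factor and cofactor clones. Ssrp is generally known as a subunit of the FACT chromatin-associated complex, which fits its inclusion in such a set.
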