Addgene plasmid #70914: pFOSGE_COF2F08
Purpose: Gateway entry clone
Depositing lab: Alexander Stark. Depositing organization: Research Institute of Molecular Pathology (IMP). Publication: Transcriptional regulators form diverse groups with context-dependent regulatory functions. Stampfel G, Kazmar T, Frank O, Wienerroither S, Reiter F, Stark A. Nature. 2015 Nov 9. doi: 10.1038/nature15545. PubMed 26550828.
Backbone
  Vector backbone: pDONR221
  Backbone manufacturer: Invitrogen
  Backbone size w/o insert (bp): 4762
  Vector type: Gateway entry vector
Growth in bacteria
  Bacterial resistance: Kanamycin, 50 μg/mL
  Growth temperature: 37°C
  Growth strain: DH5alpha
  Copy number: High Copy
Gene/Insert
  Gene/Insert name: Ssrp (alt names: FBgn0010278; CG4817, FBtr0072242)
  Species: D. melanogaster (fly)
  Insert size (bp): 2169
  Entrez Gene: Ssrp (a.k.a. Dmel_CG4817, CG4817, Cf5, Dmel\CG4817, DssRP, SSRP, SSRP1, dSSRP, dSSRP1, dSsrp, ssrp)
  Cloning method: Gateway Cloning
  Sequencing primers: 5′ M13-F20; 3′ M13R
Terms and licenses: Academic/Nonprofit Terms; Industry Terms: Not Available to Industry
How to cite: pFOSGE_COF2F08 was a gift from Alexander Stark (Addgene plasmid # 70914 ; http://n2t.net/addgene:70914 ; RRID:Addgene_70914)
